Addgene plasmid #171174: pRRL.PPT.SFFV.MCS.IRES.dTomato
Purpose: Lentiviral expression vector co-expressing dTomato
Depositing lab: Dirk Heckl. Depositing organization: Martin-Luther-Universitaet Halle-Wittenberg.
Backbone
  Vector backbone: pRRL
  Vector type: Lentiviral
Growth in bacteria
  Bacterial resistance: Ampicillin, 100 μg/mL
  Growth temperature: 37°C
  Growth strain: NEB Stable
  Copy number: High Copy
Gene/Insert
  Gene/Insert name: dTomato
Terms and licenses: Academic/Nonprofit Terms; Industry Terms: Not Available to Industry
How to cite: pRRL.PPT.SFFV.MCS.IRES.dTomato was a gift from Dirk Heckl (Addgene plasmid # 171174 ; http://n2t.net/addgene:171174 ; RRID:Addgene_171174)
