[The description below was written by a language model from this plasmid's Addgene catalogue record and pLannotate feature annotations shown in this document.]
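Description:
pRRL.PPT.SFFV.MCS.IRES.dTomato is a 7,930 nt lentiviral expression vector on the pRRL backbone, designed to receive a gene of interest and co-express it with the fluorescent reporter dTomato. In bacteria it is maintained through a high-copy ColE1/pUC-type origin and selected with ampicillin via the β-lactamase gene. The backbone also carries an f1 origin, an SV40 origin and remnants of lac, T7 and T3 cloning-vector sequences, which play no part in the viral payload.

The viral genome is arranged in the third-generation style. An RSV enhancer/promoter replaces the U3 region upstream of a truncated HIV-1 5' LTR, so genomic RNA can be transcribed in packaging cells without Tat. This is followed by the Ψ packaging signal with an adjoining gag fragment, the Rev response element for Rev-dependent nuclear export, and the cPPT/CTS, which aids nuclear import of the reverse-transcribed genome. The second LTR is also annotated as truncated, consistent with a self-inactivating design, and is followed by an SV40 polyadenylation signal.

The internal expression cassette is driven by the spleen focus-forming virus (SFFV) LTR promoter, a strong promoter often chosen for haematopoietic cells. Downstream of it lie a short multiple cloning site, an EMCV IRES and the dTomato coding sequence, then a WPRE that enhances transcript stability and expression. A cDNA cloned into the MCS would be translated cap-dependently, while dTomato is translated from the same bicistronic mRNA through the IRES, so orange-red fluorescence marks transduced cells for microscopy or flow sorting. As deposited, dTomato is the only recorded insert, so the plasmid serves as an empty cloning vector or a reporter-only control. Small nef, Rev and woodchuck hepatitis S fragments in the annotation are residual flanking sequences rather than functional genes.
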