Features (pLannotate 1.2.2; 29 found; start..end, strand, type, name):
      8..234     +  promoter       RSV promoter: Rous sarcoma virus enhancer/promoter
    235..415     +  LTR            5' LTR (truncated): truncated 5' long terminal repeat (LTR) from HIV-1
    462..587     +  misc_feature   HIV-1 Ψ: packaging signal of human immunodeficiency virus type 1
    571..934     +  CDS            HIV-1 gag (fragment): gag protein from human immunodeficiency virus 1; gag
   1080..1313    +  misc_feature   RRE: The Rev response element (RRE) of HIV-1 allows for Rev-dependent mRNA export from the nucleus to the cytoplasm.
   1690..1790    +  CDS            Rev (fragment): human immunodeficiency virus 1 (HIV-1) Rev protein; rev; enhances nuclear export of unspliced and incompletely spliced viral mRNAs
   1809..1926    +  misc_feature   cPPT/CTS: central polypurine tract and central termination sequence of HIV-1
   1960..2361    +  promoter       SFFV promoter: spleen focus-forming virus long terminal repeat (LTR) promoter
   2371..2394    +  misc_feature   MCS (fragment): pBluescript multiple cloning site
   2551..3013    +  misc_feature   IRES: internal ribosome entry site (IRES) of the encephalomyocarditis virus (EMCV)
   3027..3728    +  CDS            dTomato: dTomato is a basic (constitutively fluorescent) orange fluorescent protein published in 2004, derived from Discosoma sp.. It is reported to be a somewhat slowly-maturing dimer with low acid sensitivity.
   3747..3772    +  misc_feature   MCS (fragment): pBluescript multiple cloning site
   3772..3831    +  CDS            S (fragment): HBSAG_WHV6 - Experimental evidence at transcript level: Swiss-Prot protein existence level 2. The middle envelope protein plays an important role in the budding of the virion. It is involved in the induction of budding in a nucleocapsid independent way. In this process the majority of envelope proteins bud to form subviral lipoprotein particles of 22 nm of diameter that do not contain a nucleocapsid (By similarity). From Woodchuck hepatitis B virus (isolate w64/pWS23) (WHV).
   3963..4366    +  misc_feature   WPRE: woodchuck hepatitis virus posttranscriptional regulatory element
   4368..4523    +  CDS            nef (fragment): NEF_HV1LA - Experimental evidence at protein level: Swiss-Prot protein existence level 1. Extracellular Nef protein targets CD4(+) T-lymphocytes for apoptosis by interacting with CXCR4 surface receptors. From Human immunodeficiency virus type 1 group M subtype B (isolate Lai) (HIV-1).
   4509..4689    +  LTR            5' LTR (truncated): truncated 5' long terminal repeat (LTR) from HIV-1
   4761..4882    +  polyA_signal   SV40 poly(A) signal: SV40 polyadenylation signal
   4922..5057    +  rep_origin     SV40 ori: SV40 origin of replication
   5078..5096    -  promoter       T7 promoter: promoter for bacteriophage T7 RNA polymerase
   5104..5259    +  CDS            lacZα (fragment): LacZα fragment of β-galactosidase; lacZ fragment
   5264..5692    +  rep_origin     f1 ori (sequence partly withheld): f1 bacteriophage origin of replication; arrow indicates direction of (+) strand synthesis
   5745..5849    +  promoter       AmpR promoter: bla
   5850..6710    +  CDS            AmpR: β-lactamase; bla; confers resistance to ampicillin, carbenicillin, and related antibiotics
   6881..7469    +  rep_origin     ori: high-copy-number ColE1/pMB1/pBR322/pUC origin of replication
   7652..7744    +  CDS            lacI (fragment): lac repressor; lacI; The lac repressor binds to the lac operator to inhibit transcription in E. coli. This inhibition can be relieved by adding lactose or isopropyl-β-D-thiogalactopyranoside (IPTG).
   7757..7778    +  protein_bind   CAP binding site: CAP binding activates transcription in the presence of cAMP. E. coli catabolite activator protein
   7793..7823    +  promoter       lac promoter: promoter for the E. coli lac operon
   7831..7847    +  protein_bind   lac operator: The lac repressor binds to the lac operator to inhibit transcription in E. coli. This inhibition can be relieved by adding lactose or isopropyl-β-D-thiogalactopyranoside (IPTG). lac repressor encoded by lacI
   7892..7910    +  promoter       T3 promoter: promoter for bacteriophage T3 RNA polymerase
>Addgene plasmid #171174 | pRRL.PPT.SFFV.MCS.IRES.dTomato | addgene full sequence | sequence record 344454 | Addgene NGS Result
AGCTTAATGTAGTCTTATGCAATACTCTTGTAGTCTTGCAACATGGTAACGATGAGTTAGCAACATGCCT
TACAAGGAGAGAAAAAGCACCGTGCATGCCGATTGGTGGAAGTAAGGTGGTACGATCGTGCCTTATTAGG
AAGGCAACAGACGGGTCTGACATGGATTGGACGAACCACTGAATTGCCGCATTGCAGAGATATTGTATTT
AAGTGCCTAGCTCGATACATAAACGGGTCTCTCTGGTTAGACCAGATCTGAGCCTGGGAGCTCTCTGGCT
AACTAGGGAACCCACTGCTTAAGCCTCAATAAAGCTTGCCTTGAGTGCTTCAAGTAGTGTGTGCCCGTCT
GTTGTGTGACTCTGGTAACTAGAGATCCCTCAGACCCTTTTAGTCAGTGTGGAAAATCTCTAGCAGTGGC
GCCCGAACAGGGACTTGAAAGCGAAAGGGAAACCAGAGGAGCTCTCTCGACGCAGGACTCGGCTTGCTGA
AGCGCGCACGGCAAGAGGCGAGGGGCGGCGACTGGTGAGTACGCCAAAAATTTTGACTAGCGGAGGCTAG
AAGGAGAGAGATGGGTGCGAGAGCGTCAGTATTAAGCGGGGGAGAATTAGATCGCGATGGGAAAAAATTC
GGTTAAGGCCAGGGGGAAAGAAAAAATATAAATTAAAACATATAGTATGGGCAAGCAGGGAGCTAGAACG
ATTCGCAGTTAATCCTGGCCTGTTAGAAACATCAGAAGGCTGTAGACAAATACTGGGACAGCTACAACCA
TCCCTTCAGACAGGATCAGAAGAACTTAGATCATTATATAATACAGTAGCAACCCTCTATTGTGTGCATC
AAAGGATAGAGATAAAAGACACCAAGGAAGCTTTAGACAAGATAGAGGAAGAGCAAAACAAAAGTAAGAC
CACCGCACAGCAAGCGGCCGCTGATCTTCAGACCTGGAGGAGGAGATATGAGGGACAATTGGAGAAGTGA
ATTATATAAATATAAAGTAGTAAAAATTGAACCATTAGGAGTAGCACCCACCAAGGCAAAGAGAAGAGTG
GTGCAGAGAGAAAAAAGAGCAGTGGGAATAGGAGCTTTGTTCCTTGGGTTCTTGGGAGCAGCAGGAAGCA
CTATGGGCGCAGCGTCAATGACGCTGACGGTACAGGCCAGACAATTATTGTCTGGTATAGTGCAGCAGCA
GAACAATTTGCTGAGGGCTATTGAGGCGCAACAGCATCTGTTGCAACTCACAGTCTGGGGCATCAAGCAG
CTCCAGGCAAGAATCCTGGCTGTGGAAAGATACCTAAAGGATCAACAGCTCCTGGGGATTTGGGGTTGCT
CTGGAAAACTCATTTGCACCACTGCTGTGCCTTGGAATGCTAGTTGGAGTAATAAATCTCTGGAACAGAT
TTGGAATCACACGACCTGGATGGAGTGGGACAGAGAAATTAACAATTACACAAGCTTAATACACTCCTTA
ATTGAAGAATCGCAAAACCAGCAAGAAAAGAATGAACAAGAATTATTGGAATTAGATAAATGGGCAAGTT
TGTGGAATTGGTTTAACATAACAAATTGGCTGTGGTATATAAAATTATTCATAATGATAGTAGGAGGCTT
GGTAGGTTTAAGAATAGTTTTTGCTGTACTTTCTATAGTGAATAGAGTTAGGCAGGGATATTCACCATTA
TCGTTTCAGACCCACCTCCCAACCCCGAGGGGACCCGACAGGCCCGAAGGAATAGAAGAAGAAGGTGGAG
AGAGAGACAGAGACAGATCCATTCGATTAGTGAACGGATCTCGACGGTATCGGTTAACTTTTAAAAGAAA
AGGGGGGATTGGGGGGTACAGTGCAGGGGAAAGAATAGTAGACATAATAGCAACAGACATACAAACTAAA
GAATTACAAAAACAAATTACAAAAATTCAAAATTTTATCGATCACGAGACTAGCCTCGAGCTAGCTGCAG
TAACGCCATTTTGCAAGGCATGGAAAAATACCAAACCAAGAATAGAGAAGTTCAGATCAAGGGCGGGTAC
ATGAAAATAGCTAACGTTGGGCCAAACAGGATATCTGCGGTGAGCAGTTTCGGCCCCGGCCCGGGGCCAA
GAACAGATGGTCACCGCAGTTTCGGCCCCGGCCCGAGGCCAAGAACAGATGGTCCCCAGATATGGCCCAA
CCCTCAGCAGTTTCTTAAGACCCATCAGATGTTTCCAGGCTCCCCCAAGGACCTGAAATGACCCTGCGCC
TTATTTGAATTAACCAATCAGCCTGCTTCTCGCTTCTGTTCGCGCGCTTCTGCTTCCCGAGCTCTATAAA
AGAGCTCACAACCCCTCACTCGGCGCGCCAGTCCTCCGACAGACTGAGTCGGCCGGTCGAATCAAGCTTA
TCGATACCGTCGACGGATCCACCGGTACTAGTATACTCCGGACATATGACGCGTATGCATGAGTAACTGA
GGATCCGCCCTAACGTTACTGGCCGAAGCCGCTTGGAATAAGGCCGGTGTGCGTTTGTCTATATGTTATT
TTCCACCATATTGCCGTCTTTTGGCAATGTGAGGGCCCGGAAACCTGGCCCTGTCTTCTTGACGAGCATT
CCTAGGGGTCTTTCCCCTCTCGCCAAAGGAATGCAAGGTCTGTTGAATGTCGTGAAGGAAGCAGTTCCTC
TGGAAGCTTCTTGAAGACAAACAACGTCTGTAGCGACCCTTTGCAGGCAGCGGAACCCCCCACCTGGCGA
CAGGTGCCTCTGCGGCCAAAAGCCACGTGTATAAGATACACCTGCAAAGGCGGCACAACCCCAGTGCCAC
GTTGTGAGTTGGATAGTTGTGGAAAGAGTCAAATGGCTCTCCTCAAGCGTATTCAACAAGGGGCTGAAGG
ATGCCCAGAAGGTACCCCATTGTATGGGATCTGATCTGGGGCCTCGGTGCACATGCTTTACATGTGTTTA
GTCGAGGTTAAAAAAACGTCTAGGCCCCCCGAACCACGGGGACGTGGTTTTCCTTTGAAAAACACGATGA
TAATATGGCCACAACCATGGTGAGCAAGGGCGAGGAGGTCATCAAAGAGTTCATGCGCTTCAAGGTGCGC
ATGGAGGGCTCCATGAACGGCCACGAGTTCGAGATCGAGGGCGAGGGCGAGGGCCGCCCCTACGAGGGCA
CCCAGACCGCCAAGCTGAAGGTGACCAAGGGCGGCCCCCTGCCCTTCGCCTGGGACATCCTGTCCCCCCA
GTTCATGTACGGCTCCAAGGCGTACGTGAAGCACCCCGCCGACATCCCCGATTACAAGAAGCTGTCCTTC
CCCGAGGGCTTCAAGTGGGAGCGCGTGATGAACTTCGAGGACGGCGGTCTGGTGACCGTGACCCAGGACT
CCTCCCTGCAGGACGGCACGCTGATCTACAAGGTGAAGATGCGCGGCACCAACTTCCCCCCCGACGGCCC
CGTAATGCAGAAGAAGACCATGGGCTGGGAGGCCTCCACCGAGCGCCTGTACCCCCGCGACGGCGTGCTG
AAGGGCGAGATCCACCAGGCCCTGAAGCTGAAGGACGGCGGCCACTACCTGGTGGAGTTCAAGACCATCT
ACATGGCCAAGAAGCCCGTGCAACTGCCCGGCTACTACTACGTGGACACCAAGCTGGACATCACCTCCCA
CAACGAGGACTACACCATCGTGGAACAGTACGAGCGCTCCGAGGGCCGCCACCACCTGTTCCTGTACGGC
ATGGACGAGCTGTACAAGTAAAGCGGCCGCGTCGACGGATCCCCCGGGCTGCAGGAATTCGAGCATCTTA
CCGCCATTTATTCCCATATTTGTTCTGTTTTTCTTGATTTGGGTATACATTTAAATGTTAATAAAACAAA
ATGGTGGGGCAATCATTTACATTTTTAGGGATATGTAATTACTAGTTCAGGTGTATTGCCACAAGACAAA
CATGTTAAGAAACTTTCCCGTTATTTACGCTCTGTTCCTGTTAATCAACCTCTGGATTACAAAATTTGTG
AAAGATTGACTGATATTCTTAACTATGTTGCTCCTTTTACGCTGTGTGGATATGCTGCTTTAATGCCTCT
GTATCATGCTATTGCTTCCCGTACGGCTTTCGTTTTCTCCTCCTTGTATAAATCCTGGTTGCTGTCTCTT
TATGAGGAGTTGTGGCCCGTTGTCCGTCAACGTGGCGTGGTGTGCTCTGTGTTTGCTGACGCAACCCCCA
CTGGCTGGGGCATTGCCACCACCTGTCAACTCCTTTCTGGGACTTTCGCTTTCCCCCTCCCGATCGCCAC
GGCAGAACTCATCGCCGCCTGCCTTGCCCGCTGCTGGACAGGGGCTAGGTTGCTGGGCACTGATAATTCC
GTGGTGTTGTCGGGGAAGCTGACGTCCTTTCGAATTCGATATCAGGTACCTTTAAGACCAATGACTTACA
AGGCAGCTGTAGATCTTAGCCACTTTTTAAAAGAAAAGGGGGGACTGGAAGGGCTACGTAACTCCCAACG
AAGACAAGATCTGCTTTTTGCTTGTACTGGGTCTCTCTGGTTAGACCAGATCTGAGCCTGGGAGCTCTCT
GGCTAACTAGGGAACCCACTGCTTAAGCCTCAATAAAGCTTGCCTTGAGTGCTTCAAGTAGTGTGTGCCC
GTCTGTTGTGTGACTCTGGTAACTAGAGATCCCTCAGACCCTTTTAGTCAGTGTGGAAAATCTCTAGCAG
TAGTAGTTCATGTCATCTTATTATTCAGTATTTATAACTTGCAAAGAAATGAATATCAGAGAGTGAGAGG
AACTTGTTTATTGCAGCTTATAATGGTTACAAATAAAGCAATAGCATCACAAATTTCACAAATAAAGCAT
TTTTTTCACTGCATTCTAGTTGTGGTTTGTCCAAACTCATCAATGTATCTTATCATGTCTGGCTCTAGCT
ATCCCGCCCCTAACTCCGCCCATCCCGCCCCTAACTCCGCCCAGTTCCGCCCATTCTCCGCCCCATGGCT
GACTAATTTTTTTTATTTATGCAGAGGCCGAGGCCGCCTCGGCCTCTGAGCTATTCCAGAAGTAGTGAGG
AGGCTTTTTTGGAGGCCTAGGGACGTACCCAATTCGCCCTATAGTGAGTCGTATTACGCGCGCTCACTGG
CCGTCGTTTTACAACGTCGTGACTGGGAAAACCCTGGCGTTACCCAACTTAATCGCCTTGCAGCACATCC
CCCTTTCGCCAGCTGGCGTAATAGCGAAGAGGCCCGCACCGATCGCCCTTCCCAACAGTTGCGCAGCCTG
AATGGCGAATGGG
[124 nt withheld, positions 5264-5387]
C
[91 nt withheld, positions 5389-5479]
A
[49 nt withheld, positions 5481-5529]
CCTTTGACGTTGGAGTCCACGTTCTTT
[37 nt withheld, positions 5557-5593]
ACCCTATCTCGGTCTATTCTTTTGATTTATAAGGGATTTTGCCGATTTCGGCCTATTGGTTAAAAAATGA
GCTGATTTAACAAAAATTTAACGCGAATTTTAACAAAATATTAACGCTTACAATTTAGGTGGCACTTTTC
GGGGAAATGTGCGCGGAACCCCTATTTGTTTATTTTTCTAAATACATTCAAATATGTATCCGCTCATGAG
ACAATAACCCTGATAAATGCTTCAATAATATTGAAAAAGGAAGAGTATGAGTATTCAACATTTCCGTGTC
GCCCTTATTCCCTTTTTTGCGGCATTTTGCCTTCCTGTTTTTGCTCACCCAGAAACGCTGGTGAAAGTAA
AAGATGCTGAAGATCAGTTGGGTGCACGAGTGGGTTACATCGAACTGGATCTCAACAGCGGTAAGATCCT
TGAGAGTTTTCGCCCCGAAGAACGTTTTCCAATGATGAGCACTTTTAAAGTTCTGCTATGTGGCGCGGTA
TTATCCCGTATTGACGCCGGGCAAGAGCAACTCGGTCGCCGCATACACTATTCTCAGAATGACTTGGTTG
AGTACTCACCAGTCACAGAAAAGCATCTTACGGATGGCATGACAGTAAGAGAATTATGCAGTGCTGCCAT
AACCATGAGTGATAACACTGCGGCCAACTTACTTCTGACAACGATCGGAGGACCGAAGGAGCTAACCGCT
TTTTTGCACAACATGGGGGATCATGTAACTCGCCTTGATCGTTGGGAACCGGAGCTGAATGAAGCCATAC
CAAACGACGAGCGTGACACCACGATGCCTGTAGCAATGGCAACAACGTTGCGCAAACTATTAACTGGCGA
ACTACTTACTCTAGCTTCCCGGCAACAATTAATAGACTGGATGGAGGCGGATAAAGTTGCAGGACCACTT
CTGCGCTCGGCCCTTCCGGCTGGCTGGTTTATTGCTGATAAATCTGGAGCCGGTGAGCGTGGGTCTCGCG
GTATCATTGCAGCACTGGGGCCAGATGGTAAGCCCTCCCGTATCGTAGTTATCTACACGACGGGGAGTCA
GGCAACTATGGATGAACGAAATAGACAGATCGCTGAGATAGGTGCCTCACTGATTAAGCATTGGTAACTG
TCAGACCAAGTTTACTCATATATACTTTAGATTGATTTAAAACTTCATTTTTAATTTAAAAGGATCTAGG
TGAAGATCCTTTTTGATAATCTCATGACCAAAATCCCTTAACGTGAGTTTTCGTTCCACTGAGCGTCAGA
CCCCGTAGAAAAGATCAAAGGATCTTCTTGAGATCCTTTTTTTCTGCGCGTAATCTGCTGCTTGCAAACA
AAAAAACCACCGCTACCAGCGGTGGTTTGTTTGCCGGATCAAGAGCTACCAACTCTTTTTCCGAAGGTAA
CTGGCTTCAGCAGAGCGCAGATACCAAATACTGTTCTTCTAGTGTAGCCGTAGTTAGGCCACCACTTCAA
GAACTCTGTAGCACCGCCTACATACCTCGCTCTGCTAATCCTGTTACCAGTGGCTGCTGCCAGTGGCGAT
AAGTCGTGTCTTACCGGGTTGGACTCAAGACGATAGTTACCGGATAAGGCGCAGCGGTCGGGCTGAACGG
GGGGTTCGTGCACACAGCCCAGCTTGGAGCGAACGACCTACACCGAACTGAGATACCTACAGCGTGAGCT
ATGAGAAAGCGCCACGCTTCCCGAAGGGAGAAAGGCGGACAGGTATCCGGTAAGCGGCAGGGTCGGAACA
GGAGAGCGCACGAGGGAGCTTCCAGGGGGAAACGCCTGGTATCTTTATAGTCCTGTCGGGTTTCGCCACC
TCTGACTTGAGCGTCGATTTTTGTGATGCTCGTCAGGGGGGCGGAGCCTATGGAAAAACGCCAGCAACGC
GGCCTTTTTACGGTTCCTGGCCTTTTGCTGGCCTTTTGCTCACATGTTCTTTCCTGCGTTATCCCCTGAT
TCTGTGGATAACCGTATTACCGCCTTTGAGTGAGCTGATACCGCTCGCCGCAGCCGAACGACCGAGCGCA
GCGAGTCAGTGAGCGAGGAAGCGGAAGAGCGCCCAATACGCAAACCGCCTCTCCCCGCGCGTTGGCCGAT
TCATTAATGCAGCTGGCACGACAGGTTTCCCGACTGGAAAGCGGGCAGTGAGCGCAACGCAATTAATGTG
AGTTAGCTCACTCATTAGGCACCCCAGGCTTTACACTTTATGCTTCCGGCTCGTATGTTGTGTGGAATTG
TGAGCGGATAACAATTTCACACAGGAAACAGCTATGACCATGATTACGCCAAGCGCGCAATTAACCCTCA
CTAAAGGGAACAAAAGCTGGAGCTGCA
